Addgene plasmid #71929: pAC1429-pX-sgRNA-10xPBSc
Purpose: (Empty Backbone) Cloning vector for expression of sgRNA-10xPBSc
Depositing lab: Albert Cheng. Depositing organization: Jackson Laboratory. Publication: Casilio: a versatile CRISPR-Cas9-Pumilio hybrid for gene regulation and genomic labeling. Cheng AW, Jillette N, Lee P, Plaskon D, Fujiwara Y, Wang W, Taghbalout A, Wang H. Cell Res. 2016 Feb;26(2):254-7. doi: 10.1038/cr.2016.3. Epub 2016 Jan 15. PubMed 26768771.
Backbone
  Vector backbone: pX330; pUC ori vector
  Vector type: Mammalian Expression, CRISPR
Growth in bacteria
  Bacterial resistance: Ampicillin, 100 μg/mL
  Growth temperature: 37°C
  Growth strain: DH5alpha
  Copy number: Unknown
Gene/Insert
  Cloning method: Unknown
  Sequencing primers: 5′ gagggcctatttcccatgattcc; 3′ gccatttgtctgcagaattggc
Terms and licenses: Academic/Nonprofit Terms; Industry Terms: Not Available to Industry
Depositor comments: Please visit http://casil.io for more information, updates, and protocols.
How to cite: pAC1429-pX-sgRNA-10xPBSc was a gift from Albert Cheng (Addgene plasmid # 71929)
