[The description below was written by a language model from this plasmid's Addgene catalogue record, the feature table of its GenBank file and pLannotate feature annotations shown in this document.]
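Description:
pAC1429-pX-sgRNA-10xPBSc is a small (3,326 bp) empty cloning vector derived from pX330, built for expressing a Streptococcus pyogenes Cas9 single guide RNA that carries an appended array of Pumilio binding sites ("10xPBSc", by its name ten copies of the PBSc variant). It belongs to the Casilio system, a CRISPR-Cas9-Pumilio hybrid platform for gene regulation and genomic labelling. In that system, effector or fluorescent proteins fused to engineered Pumilio/PUF RNA-binding domains are recruited to a Cas9-bound locus through the binding sites on the guide RNA. The plasmid is propagated in E. coli through a high-copy pUC-type origin and selected with ampicillin (AmpR, β-lactamase, under its own promoter). An M13/f1 phage origin and short bom and rop remnants are backbone carryover.

The payload is a single RNA polymerase III cassette. A human U6 promoter is followed by a gap of a few dozen bases where a spacer would presumably be inserted, although the record lists the cloning method as unknown. Next come sequences annotated as tracrRNA and gRNA scaffold fragments. The unannotated stretch between those two fragments may hold the PBSc repeats, but the automated annotation does not label them. A single AAV2 ITR lies downstream as a leftover from pX330, and with only one ITR the plasmid is not an AAV packaging vector. No Cas9 coding sequence or mammalian selection marker is annotated, so Cas9 or dCas9 and the PUF-fusion effectors must be supplied from separate constructs. The accompanying GenBank record covers only 576 bp and annotates nothing beyond a U6 forward primer site.
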