Features (pLannotate 1.2.2; 11 found; start..end, strand, type, name):
      9..249     +  promoter       U6 promoter: RNA polymerase III promoter for human U6 snRNA
    294..361     +  misc_RNA       tracrRNA (fragment): trans-activating CRISPR RNA for the Streptococcus pyogenes CRISPR/Cas9 system
    499..541     +  misc_RNA       gRNA scaffold (fragment): guide RNA scaffold for the Streptococcus pyogenes CRISPR/Cas9 system
    589..729     +  repeat_region  AAV2 ITR: inverted terminal repeat of adeno-associated virus serotype 2 inverted
    734..785     -  misc_feature   bom (fragment): basis of mobility region from pBR322
    804..1184    +  rep_origin     M13 ori (sequence partly withheld): M13 bacteriophage origin of replication; arrow indicates direction of (+) strand synthesis
   1260..1309    -  misc_feature   bom (fragment): basis of mobility region from pBR322
   1411..1446    -  CDS            rop (fragment): Rop protein, which maintains plasmids at low copy number; rop
   1541..1645    +  promoter       AmpR promoter: bla
   1646..2506    +  CDS            AmpR: β-lactamase; bla; confers resistance to ampicillin, carbenicillin, and related antibiotics
   2677..3265    +  rep_origin     ori: high-copy-number ColE1/pMB1/pBR322/pUC origin of replication
>Addgene plasmid #71929 | pAC1429-pX-sgRNA-10xPBSc | depositor full sequence | sequence record 134360 | pAC1429-pX-sgRNA-10xPBSc sequence 3326 bps
GGCGCGCCGAGGGCCTATTTCCCATGATTCCTTCATATTTGCATATACGATACAAGGCTGTTAGAGAGAT
AATTGGAATTAATTTGACTGTAAACACAAAGATATTAGTACAAAATACGTGACGTAGAAAGTAATAATTT
CTTGGGTAGTTTGCAGTTTTAAAATTATGTTTTAAAATGGACTATCATATGCTTACCGTAACTTGAAAGT
ATTTCGATTTCTTGGCTTTATATATCTTGTGGAAAGGACGAAACACCGGGTCTTCGAGAAGACCTGTTTA
AGAGCTATGCTGGAAACAGCATAGCAAGTTTAAATAAGGCTAGTCCGTTATCAACTTGAAAAAGTGGCAC
CGAGTCGGTGCCAATTGGGTCTCCAGATTTGATGTAGCCTTGATGTAGCCTTGATGTAGCCTTGATGTAG
CCTTGATGTAAGATTTGATGTAGCCTTGATGTAGCCTTGATGTAGCCTTGATGTAGCCTTGATGTAAGAT
CTTTTTTTGTTTTAGAGCTAGAAATAGCAAGTTAAAATAAGGCTAGTCCGTAGCGCGTGCGCCAATTCTG
CAGACAAATGGCGGCGCGCCGCGGCCGCAGGAACCCCTAGTGATGGAGTTGGCCACTCCCTCTCTGCGCG
CTCGCTCGCTCACTGAGGCCGGGCGACCAAAGGTCGCCCGACGCCCGGGCTTTGCCCGGGCGGCCTCAGT
GAGCGAGCGAGCGCGCAGCTGCCTGCAGGGGCGCCTGATGCGGTATTTTCTCCTTACGCATCTGTGCGGT
ATTTCACACCGCATA
[142 nt withheld, positions 786-927]
C
[141 nt withheld, positions 929-1069]
CCTTTGACGTTGGAGTCCACGTTCTTT
[37 nt withheld, positions 1097-1133]
ACCCTATCTCGGGCTATTCTTTTGATTTATAAGGGATTTTGCCGATTTCGGCCTATTGGTTAAAAAATGA
GCTGATTTAACAAAAATTTAACGCGAATTTTAACAAAATATTAACGTTTACAATTTTATGGTGCACTCTC
AGTACAATCTGCTCTGATGCCGCATAGTTAAGCCAGCCCCGACACCCGCCAACACCCGCTGACGCGCCCT
GACGGGCTTGTCTGCTCCCGGCATCCGCTTACAGACAAGCTGTGACCGTCTCCGGGAGCTGCATGTGTCA
GAGGTTTTCACCGTCATCACCGAAACGCGCGAGACGAAAGGGCCTCGTGATACGCCTATTTTTATAGGTT
AATGTCATGATAATAATGGTTTCTTAGACGTCAGGTGGCACTTTTCGGGGAAATGTGCGCGGAACCCCTA
TTTGTTTATTTTTCTAAATACATTCAAATATGTATCCGCTCATGAGACAATAACCCTGATAAATGCTTCA
ATAATATTGAAAAAGGAAGAGTATGAGTATTCAACATTTCCGTGTCGCCCTTATTCCCTTTTTTGCGGCA
TTTTGCCTTCCTGTTTTTGCTCACCCAGAAACGCTGGTGAAAGTAAAAGATGCTGAAGATCAGTTGGGTG
CACGAGTGGGTTACATCGAACTGGATCTCAACAGCGGTAAGATCCTTGAGAGTTTTCGCCCCGAAGAACG
TTTTCCAATGATGAGCACTTTTAAAGTTCTGCTATGTGGCGCGGTATTATCCCGTATTGACGCCGGGCAA
GAGCAACTCGGTCGCCGCATACACTATTCTCAGAATGACTTGGTTGAGTACTCACCAGTCACAGAAAAGC
ATCTTACGGATGGCATGACAGTAAGAGAATTATGCAGTGCTGCCATAACCATGAGTGATAACACTGCGGC
CAACTTACTTCTGACAACGATCGGAGGACCGAAGGAGCTAACCGCTTTTTTGCACAACATGGGGGATCAT
GTAACTCGCCTTGATCGTTGGGAACCGGAGCTGAATGAAGCCATACCAAACGACGAGCGTGACACCACGA
TGCCTGTAGCAATGGCAACAACGTTGCGCAAACTATTAACTGGCGAACTACTTACTCTAGCTTCCCGGCA
ACAATTAATAGACTGGATGGAGGCGGATAAAGTTGCAGGACCACTTCTGCGCTCGGCCCTTCCGGCTGGC
TGGTTTATTGCTGATAAATCTGGAGCCGGTGAGCGTGGAAGCCGCGGTATCATTGCAGCACTGGGGCCAG
ATGGTAAGCCCTCCCGTATCGTAGTTATCTACACGACGGGGAGTCAGGCAACTATGGATGAACGAAATAG
ACAGATCGCTGAGATAGGTGCCTCACTGATTAAGCATTGGTAACTGTCAGACCAAGTTTACTCATATATA
CTTTAGATTGATTTAAAACTTCATTTTTAATTTAAAAGGATCTAGGTGAAGATCCTTTTTGATAATCTCA
TGACCAAAATCCCTTAACGTGAGTTTTCGTTCCACTGAGCGTCAGACCCCGTAGAAAAGATCAAAGGATC
TTCTTGAGATCCTTTTTTTCTGCGCGTAATCTGCTGCTTGCAAACAAAAAAACCACCGCTACCAGCGGTG
GTTTGTTTGCCGGATCAAGAGCTACCAACTCTTTTTCCGAAGGTAACTGGCTTCAGCAGAGCGCAGATAC
CAAATACTGTCCTTCTAGTGTAGCCGTAGTTAGGCCACCACTTCAAGAACTCTGTAGCACCGCCTACATA
CCTCGCTCTGCTAATCCTGTTACCAGTGGCTGCTGCCAGTGGCGATAAGTCGTGTCTTACCGGGTTGGAC
TCAAGACGATAGTTACCGGATAAGGCGCAGCGGTCGGGCTGAACGGGGGGTTCGTGCACACAGCCCAGCT
TGGAGCGAACGACCTACACCGAACTGAGATACCTACAGCGTGAGCTATGAGAAAGCGCCACGCTTCCCGA
AGGGAGAAAGGCGGACAGGTATCCGGTAAGCGGCAGGGTCGGAACAGGAGAGCGCACGAGGGAGCTTCCA
GGGGGAAACGCCTGGTATCTTTATAGTCCTGTCGGGTTTCGCCACCTCTGACTTGAGCGTCGATTTTTGT
GATGCTCGTCAGGGGGGCGGAGCCTATGGAAAAACGCCAGCAACGCGGCCTTTTTACGGTTCCTGGCCTT
TTGCTGGCCTTTTGCTCACATGT
