LOCUS       Exported 576 bp ds-DNA linear SYN 08-JUL-2021
DEFINITION  Cloning vector for expression of sgRNA-10xPBSc.
ACCESSION   .
VERSION     .
KEYWORDS    pAC1429-pX-sgRNA-10xPBSc
SOURCE      synthetic DNA construct
  ORGANISM  synthetic DNA construct
REFERENCE   1 (bases 1 to 576)
  AUTHORS   Cheng AW, Jillette N, Lee P, Plaskon D, Fujiwara Y, Wang W,
            Taghbalout A, Wang H
  TITLE     Casilio: a versatile CRISPR-Cas9-Pumilio hybrid for gene regulation
            and genomic labeling.
  JOURNAL   Cell Res. 2016 Feb;26(2):254-7. doi: 10.1038/cr.2016.3. Epub 2016
            Jan 15.
  PUBMED    26768771
REFERENCE   2 (bases 1 to 576)
  AUTHORS   .
  TITLE     Direct Submission
  JOURNAL   Exported Jul 8, 2021 from SnapGene Server 1.1.58
            http://www.snapgene.com
FEATURES             Location/Qualifiers
     source          1..576
                     /organism="synthetic DNA construct"
                     /mol_type="other DNA"
     primer_bind     125..144
                     /label=LKO.1 5'
                     /note="Human U6 promoter, forward primer"
ORIGIN
        1 ggctgttaga gagataattg gaattaattt gactgtaaac acaaagatat tagtacaaaa
       61 tacgtgacgt agaaagtaat aatttcttgg gtagtttgca gttttaaaat tatgttttaa
      121 aatggactat catatgctta ccgtaacttg aaagtatttc gatttcttgg ctttatatat
      181 cttgtggaaa ggacgaaaca ccgggtcttc gagaagacct gtttaagagc tatgctggaa
      241 acagcatagc aagtttaaat aaggctagtc cgttatcaac ttgaaaaagt ggcaccgagt
      301 cggtgccaat tgggtctcca gatttgatgt agccttgatg tagccttgat gtagccttga
      361 tgtagccttg atgtaagatt tgatgtagcc ttgatgtagc cttgatgtag ccttgatgta
      421 gccttgatgt aagatctttt tttgttttag agctagaaat agcaagttaa aataaggcta
      481 gtccgtagcg cgtgcgccaa ttctgcagac aaatggcggc gcgccgcggc cgcaggaacc
      541 cctagtgatg gagttggcca ctccctctct gcgcgc
//
