>Addgene plasmid #71929 | pAC1429-pX-sgRNA-10xPBSc | addgene partial sequence | sequence record 136912 | pK03-R 5'-TTAATGCGCCGCTACAGGGCG-3'
AATACCGCACAGATGCGTAAGGAGAAAATACCGCATCAGGCGCCCCTGCAGGCAGCTGCGCGC
